>Addgene plasmid #152051 | pGBW-m4134148 | addgene full sequence | sequence record 297969 | Addgene NGS Result
TTCCATTGACGTCAATGGGTGGAGTATTTACGGTAAACTGCCCACTTGGCAGTACATCAAGTGTATCATA
TGCCAAGTACGCCCCCTATTGACGTCAATGACGGTAAATGGCCCGCCTGGCATTATGCCCAGTACATGAC
CTTATGGGACTTTCCTACTTGGCAGTACATCTACGTATTAGTCATCGCTATTACCATGCTGATGCGGTTT
TGGCAGTACATCAATGGGCGTGGATAGCGGTTTGACTCACGGGGATTTCCAAGTCTCCACCCCATTGACG
TCAATGGGAGTTTGTTTTGGCACCAAAATCAACGGGACTTTCCAAAATGTCGTAACAACTCCGCCCCATT
GACGCAAATGGGCGGTAGGCGTGTACGGTGGGAGGTCTATATAAGCAGAGCTGGTTTAGTGAACCGTCAG
ATCAGATCTTTGTCGATCCTACCATCCACTCGACACACCCGCCAGCGGCCGCCACCATGGAGAGCCTTGT
CCCTGGTTTCAAC
[348 nt withheld, positions 504-851]
AACGGTAATAAAGGAGCTGGTGGCCATAGTTACGGCGCCGATCTAAAGTCATTTGACTTAGGCGACGAGC
TTGGCACTGATCCTTATGAAGATTTTCAAGAAAACTGGAACACTAAACATAGCAGTGGTGTTACCCGTGA
ACTCATGCGTGAGCTTAACGGAGAAAACCTTTACTTTCAGTCGATGGATTATAAGGACCACGATGGAGAC
TACAAAGATCATGACATTGATTACAAGGACGACGATGACAAATAAGGATCCGCAGGCCTCTGCTAGCTTG
ACTGACTGAGATACAGCGTACCTTCAGCTCACAGACATGATAAGATACATTGATGAGTTTGGACAAACCA
CAACTAGAATGCAGTGAAAAAAATGCTTTATTTGTGAAATTTGTGATGCTATTGCTTTATTTGTAACCAT
TATAAGCTGCAATAAACAAGTTAACAACAACAATTGCATTCATTTTATGTTTCAGGTTCAGGGGGAGGTG
TGGGAGGTTTTTTAAAGCAAGTAAAACCTCTACAAATGTGGTATTGGCCCATCTCTATCGGTATCGTAGC
ATAACCCCTTGGGGCCTCTAAACGGGTCTTGAGGGGTTTTTTGTGCCCCTCGGGCCGGATTGCTATCTAC
CGGCATTGGCGCAGAAAAAAATGCCTGATGCGACGCTGCGCGTCTTATACTCCCACATATGCCAGATTCA
GCAACGGATACGGCTTCCCCAACTTGCCCACTTCCATACGTGTCCTCCTTACCAGAAATTTATCCTTAAG
GTCGTCAGCTATCCTGCAGGCGATCTCTCGATTTCGATCAAGACATTCCTTTAATGGTCTTTTCTGGACA
CCACTAGGGGTCAGAAGTAGTTCATCAAACTTTCTTCCCTCCCTAATCTCATTGGTTACCTTGGGCTATC
GAAACTTAATTAACCAGTCAAGTCAGCTACTTGGCGAGATCGACTTGTCTGGGTTTCGACTACGCTCAGA
ATTGCGTCAGTCAAGTTCGATCTGGTCCTTGCTATTGCACCCGTTCTCCGATTACGAGTTTCATTTAAAT
CATGTGAGCAAAAGGCCAGCAAAAGGCCAGGAACCGTAAAAAGGCCGCGTTGCTGGCGTTTTTCCATAGG
CTCCGCCCCCCTGACGAGCATCACAAAAATCGACGCTCAAGTCAGAGGTGGCGAAACCCGACAGGACTAT
AAAGATACCAGGCGTTTCCCCCTGGAAGCTCCCTCGTGCGCTCTCCTGTTCCGACCCTGCCGCTTACCGG
ATACCTGTCCGCCTTTCTCCCTTCGGGAAGCGTGGCGCTTTCTCATAGCTCACGCTGTAGGTATCTCAGT
TCGGTGTAGGTCGTTCGCTCCAAGCTGGGCTGTGTGCACGAACCCCCCGTTCAGCCCGACCGCTGCGCCT
TATCCGGTAACTATCGTCTTGAGTCCAACCCGGTAAGACACGACTTATCGCCACTGGCAGCAGCCACTGG
TAACAGGATTAGCAGAGCGAGGTATGTAGGCGGTGCTACAGAGTTCTTGAAGTGGTGGCCTAACTACGGC
TACACTAGAAGAACAGTATTTGGTATCTGCGCTCTGCTGAAGCCAGTTACCTTCGGAAAAAGAGTTGGTA
GCTCTTGATCCGGCAAACAAACCACCGCTGGTAGCGGTGGTTTTTTTGTTTGCAAGCAGCAGATTACGCG
CAGAAAAAAAGGATCTCAAGAAGATCCTTTGATCTTTTCTACGGGGTCTGACGCTCAGTGGAACGAAAAC
TCACGTTAAGGGATTTTGGTCATGAGATTATCAAAAAGGATCTTCACCTAGATCCTTTTAAATTAAAAAT
GAAGTTTTAAATCAATCTAAAGTATATATGAGTAAACTTGGTCTGACAGTTACCAATGCTTAATCAGTGA
GGCACCTATCTCAGCGATCTGTCTATTTCGTTCATCCATAGTTGCATTTAAATTTCCGAACTCTCCAAGG
CCCTCGTCGGAAAATCTTCAAACCTTTCGTCCGATCCATCTTGCAGGCTACCTCTCGAACGAACTATCGC
AAGTCTCTTGGCCGGCCTTGCGCCTTGGCTATTGCTTGGCAGCGCCTATCGCCAGGTATTACTCCAATCC
CGAATATCCGAGATCGGGATCACCCGAGAGAAGTTCAACCTACATCCTCAATCCCGATCTATCCGAGATC
CGAGGAATATCGAAATCGGGGCGCGCCTGGCCTCCGCGCCGGGTTTTGGCGCCTCCCGCGGGCGCCCCCC
TCGTCACGGCGAGCGCTGCCACGTCAGACGAAGGGCGCAGGAGCGTCCTGATCCTTCCGCCCGGACGCTC
AGGACAGCGGCCCGCTGCTCATAAGACTCGGCCTTAGAACCCCAGTATCAGCAGAAGGACATTTTAGGAC
GGGACTTGGGTGACTCTAGGGCACTGGTTTTCTTTCCAGAGAGCGGAACAGGCGAGGAAAAGTAGTCCCT
TCTCGGCGATTCTGCGGAGGGATCTCCGTGGGGCGGTGAACGCCGATGATTATATAAGGACGCGCCGGGT
GTGGCACAGCTAGTTCCGTCGCAGCCGGGATTTGGGTCGCGGTTCTTGTTTGTGGATCGCTGTGATCGTC
ACTTGGTGAGTAGCGGGCTGCTGGGCTGGCCGGGGCTTTCGTGGCCGCCGGGCCGCTCGGTGGGACGGAA
GCGTGTGGAGAGACCGCCAAGGGCTGTAGTCTGGGTCCGCGAGCAAGGTTGCCCTGAACTGGGGGTTGGG
GGGAGCGCAGCAAAATGGCGGCTGTTCCCGAGTCTTGAATGGAAGACGCTTGTGAGGCGGGCTGTGAGGT
CGTTGAAACAAGGTGGGGGGCATGGTGGGCGGCAAGAACCCAAGGTCTTGAGCCCTTCGCTAATGCGGGA
AAGCTCTTATTCGGGTGAGATGGGCTGGGCACCATCTGGGGACCCTGACGTGAAGTTTGTCACTGACTGG
AGAACTCGGTTTGTCGTCTGTTGCGGGGGCGGCAGTTATGGCGGTGCCGTTGGGCAGTGCACCCGTACCT
TTGGGAGCGCGCGCCCTCGTCGTGTCGTGACGTCACCCGTTCTGTTGGCTTATAATGCAGGGTGGGGCCA
CCTGCCGGTAGGTGTGCGGTAGGCTTTTCTCCGTCGCAGGACGCAGGGTTCGGGCCTAGGGTAGGCTCTC
CTGAATCGACAGGCGCCGGACCTCTGGTGAGGGGAGGGATAAGTGAGGCGTCAGTTTCTTTGGTCGGTTT
TATGTACCTATCTTCTTAAGTAGCTGAAGCTCCGGTTTTGAACTATGCGCTCGGGGTTGGCGAGTGTGTT
TTGTGAAGTTTTTTAGGCACCTTTTGAAATGTAATCATTTGGGTCAATATGTAATTTTCAGTGTTAGACT
TGTAAATTGTCCGCTAAATTCTGGCCGTTTTTGGCTTTTTTGTTAGACAACATGGGTAAAAAGCCTGAAC
TCACCGCGACGTCTGTCGAGAAGTTTCTGATCGAAAAGTTCGACAGCGTCTCCGACCTGATGCAGCTCTC
GGAGGGCGAAGAATCTCGTGCTTTCAGCTTCGATGTAGGAGGGCGTGGATATGTCCTGCGGGTAAATAGC
TGCGCCGATGGTTTCTACAAAGATCGTTATGTTTATCGGCACTTTGCATCCGCCGCGCTCCCGATTCCGG
AAGTGCTTGACATTGGGGAGTTCAGCGAGAGCCTGACCTATTGCATCTCCCGCCGTGCACAGGGTGTCAC
GTTGCAAGACCTGCCTGAAACCGAACTGCCCGCTGTTCTGCAGCCGGTCGCGGAGGCAATGGATGCCATC
GCTGCCGCCGATCTTAGCCAGACGAGCGGGTTCGGCCCATTCGGACCGCAAGGAATCGGTCAATACACTA
CATGGCGTGATTTCATATGCGCGATTGCTGATCCCCATGTGTATCACTGGCAAACTGTGATGGACGACAC
CGTCAGTGCGTCCGTCGCGCAGGCTCTCGATGAGCTGATGCTTTGGGCCGAGGACTGCCCCGAAGTCCGG
CACCTCGTGCACGCGGATTTCGGCTCCAACAATGTCCTGACGGACAATGGCCGCATAACAGCGGTCATTG
ACTGGAGCGAGGCGATGTTCGGGGATTCCCAATACGAGGTCGCCAACATCTTCTTCTGGAGGCCGTGGTT
GGCTTGTATGGAGCAGCAGACGCGCTACTTCGAGCGGAGGCATCCGGAGCTTGCAGGATCGCCCCGGCTC
CGGGCGTATATGCTCCGCATTGGTCTTGACCAACTCTATCAGAGCTTGGTTGACGGCAATTTCGATGATG
CAGCTTGGGCGCAGGGTCGATGCGACGCAATCGTCCGATCCGGAGCCGGGACTGTCGGGCGTACACAAAT
CGCCCGCAGAAGCGCCGCCGTCTGGACCGATGGCTGTGTAGAAGTACTCGCCGATAGTGGAAACCGACGC
CCCAGCACTCGTCCGAGGGCAAAGGAATAAGCTAGTATGTAAGCCTAGTCTTAGATAATAAAATCGCTAT
CCATCGAAGATGGATGTGTGTTGGTTTTTTGTGTGTGTAACGCTAGGCGCGCCTGGTGTACCGAGAACGA
TCCTCTCAGTGCGAGTCTCGACGATCCATATCGTTGCTTGGCAGTCAGCCAGTCGGAATCCAGCTTGGGA
CCCAGGAAGTCCAATCGTCAGATATTGTACTCAAGCCTGGTCACGGCAGCGTACCGATCTGTTTAAACCT
AGATATTGATAGTCTGATCGGTCAACGTATAATCGAGTCCTAGCTTTTGCAAACATCTATCAAGAGACAG
GATCAGCAGGAGGCTTTCGCATGAGTATTCAACATTTCCGTGTCGCCCTTATTCCCTTTTTTGCGGCATT
TTGCCTTCCTGTTTTTGCTCACCCAGAAACGCTGGTGAAAGTAAAAGATGCTGAAGATCAGTTGGGTGCG
CGAGTGGGTTACATCGAACTGGATCTCAACAGCGGTAAGATCCTTGAGAGTTTTCGCCCCGAAGAACGCT
TTCCAATGATGAGCACTTTTAAAGTTCTGCTATGTGGCGCGGTATTATCCCGTATTGACGCCGGGCAAGA
GCAACTCGGTCGCCGCATACACTATTCTCAGAATGACTTGGTTGAGTATTCACCAGTCACAGAAAAGCAT
CTTACGGATGGCATGACAGTAAGAGAATTATGCAGTGCTGCCATAACCATGAGTGATAACACTGCGGCCA
ACTTACTTCTGACAACGATTGGAGGACCGAAGGAGCTAACCGCTTTTTTGCACAACATGGGGGATCATGT
AACTCGCCTTGATCGTTGGGAACCGGAGCTGAATGAAGCCATACCAAACGACGAGCGTGACACCACGATG
CCTGTAGCAATGGCAACAACCTTGCGTAAACTATTAACTGGCGAACTACTTACTCTAGCTTCCCGGCAAC
AGTTGATAGACTGGATGGAGGCGGATAAAGTTGCAGGACCACTTCTGCGCTCGGCCCTTCCGGCTGGCTG
GTTTATTGCTGATAAATCTGGAGCCGGTGAGCGTGGGTCTCGCGGTATCATTGCAGCACTGGGGCCAGAT
GGTAAGCCCTCCCGTATCGTAGTTATCTACACGACGGGGAGTCAGGCAACTATGGATGAACGAAATAGAC
AGATCGCTGAGATAGGTGCCTCACTGATTAAGCATTGGTAACCGATTCTAGGTGCATTGGCGCAGAAAAA
AATGCCTGATGCGACGCTGCGCGTCTTATACTCCCACATATGCCAGATTCAGCAACGGATACGGCTTCCC
CAACTTGCCCACTTCCATACGTGTCCTCCTTACCAGAAATTTATCCTTAAGATCCCGAATCGTTTAAACT
CGACTCTGGCTCTATCGAATCTCCGTCGTTTCGAGCTTACGCGAACAGCCGTGGCGCTCATTTGCTCGTC
GGGCATCGAATCTCGTCAGCTATCGTCAGCTTACCTTTTTGGCAGCGATCGCGGCTCCCGACATCTTGGA
CCATTAGCTCCACAGGTATCTTCTTCCCTCTAGTGGTCATAACAGCAGCTTCAGCTACCTCTCAATTCAA
AAAACCCCTCAAGACCCGTTTAGAGGCCCCAAGGGGTTATGCTATCAATCGTTGCGTTACACACACAAAA
AACCAACACACATCCATCTTCGATGGATAGCGATTTTATTATCTAACTGCTGATCGAGTGTAGCCAGATC
TAGTAATCAATTACGGGGTCATTAGTTCATAGCCCATATATGGAGTTCCGCGTTACATAACTTACGGTAA
ATGGCCCGCCTGGCTGACCGCCCAACGACCCCCGCCCATTGACGTCAATAATGACGTATGTTCCCATAGT
AACGCCAATAGGGACT
Features (pLannotate 1.2.2; 20 found; start..end, strand, type, name):
    271..288     -  promoter       CMV promoter (fragment): human cytomegalovirus (CMV) immediate early promoter
    351..402     +  promoter       CMVd2 promoter: truncated human cytomegalovirus (CMV) immediate early promoter that yields moderately reduced expression relative to the full-length promoter
    477..1013    +  CDS            R1A_SARS2 (fragment) (sequence partly withheld): Experimental evidence at protein level: Swiss-Prot protein existence level 1. [Non-structural protein 10]: Plays a pivotal role in viral transcription by stimulating both nsp14 3'-5' exoribonuclease and nsp16 2'-O-methyltransferase activities. Therefore plays an essential role in viral mRNAs cap methylation. From Severe acute respiratory syndrome coronavirus 2 (2019-nCoV) (SARS-CoV-2).
   1080..1102    +  CDS            FLAG (fragment): FLAG® epitope tag, followed by an enterokinase cleavage site
   1172..1293    -  polyA_signal   SV40 poly(A) signal: SV40 polyadenylation signal
   1316..1385    -  CDS            large T antigen (fragment): large T antigen from SV40 (simian virus 40)
   1408..1454    +  terminator     T7 terminator: transcription terminator for bacteriophage T7 RNA polymerase
   1484..1620    +  terminator     rrnG terminator: transcription terminator from the E. coli ribosomal RNA rrnG operon (Albrechtsen et al., 1991)
   1665..1736    +  misc_feature   3' β-globin insulator: insulator downstream of the human β-globin locus (Farrell et al., 2002)
   1962..2550    -  rep_origin     ori: high-copy-number ColE1/pMB1/pBR322/pUC origin of replication
   2722..2786    -  CDS            bla(M) (fragment): β-lactamase lacking the signal sequence; bla(M); allows cytosolic expression of β-lactamase
   3050..4259    +  promoter       UbC promoter: human ubiquitin C promoter
   4269..5290    +  CDS            HygR (fragment): hygromycin B phosphotransferase confers resistance to hygromycin
   5318..5366    +  polyA_signal   poly(A) signal: synthetic polyadenylation signal
   5632..6492    +  CDS            AmpR: β-lactamase; bla; confers resistance to ampicillin, carbenicillin, and related antibiotics
   6505..6641    +  terminator     rrnG terminator: transcription terminator from the E. coli ribosomal RNA rrnG operon (Albrechtsen et al., 1991)
   6793..6864    +  misc_feature   5' β-globin insulator: insulator upstream of the human β-globin locus (Farrell et al., 2002)
   6869..6915    -  terminator     T7 terminator: transcription terminator for bacteriophage T7 RNA polymerase
   6933..6981    -  polyA_signal   poly(A) signal: synthetic polyadenylation signal
   7062..198     +  enhancer       CMV enhancer (across the origin): human cytomegalovirus immediate early enhancer
