[The description below was written by a language model from this plasmid's Addgene catalogue record and pLannotate feature annotations shown in this document.]
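Description:
pGBW-m4134148 is a mammalian expression plasmid built on the pTwist_CMV_Hygro_6 backbone and carrying the wild-type SARS-CoV-2 leader protein, the N-terminal cleavage product of the ORF1ab polyprotein (commonly called nsp1). It is propagated in E. coli through a high-copy ColE1/pUC-type origin and selected with ampicillin via a full-length AmpR (β-lactamase) gene. For selection in mammalian cells it carries a separate cassette in which the human ubiquitin C promoter drives hygromycin B phosphotransferase, followed by a synthetic polyadenylation signal.

The roughly 530 bp viral insert sits downstream of the CMV immediate-early enhancer and promoter. The automated annotation detects the promoter only as short or truncated matches, and it labels the coding region as a fragment of the replicase polyprotein 1a. The functional text attached to that hit concerns nsp10 and is a generic database note, not a description of this insert. According to the catalogue entry, the backbone supplies a C-terminal TEV-cleavable 3xFLAG tag. The feature table picks up only a partial FLAG match just after the insert, and the TEV site is not annotated. An SV40 polyadenylation signal lies downstream of the cassette, although it is annotated on the opposite strand. Bacterial T7 and rrnG terminators, additional synthetic poly(A) signals and 5' and 3' β-globin insulator elements flank the expression units, presumably to limit read-through and interference between them.

The design suits transient or hygromycin-selected stable expression of the tagged leader protein in mammalian cells. The FLAG epitope allows detection or affinity purification, and TEV cleavage allows removal of the tag. The record gives no further detail on intended applications.
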