Addgene plasmid #152051: pGBW-m4134148
Purpose: Mammalian expression plasmid for SARS-CoV-2 leader protein
Depositing lab: Ginkgo Bioworks & Benjie Chen. Depositing organization: Ginkgo Bioworks.
Backbone
  Vector backbone: pTwist_CMV_Hygro_6
  Backbone size w/o insert (bp): 6525
  Vector type: Mammalian Expression
  Selectable markers: Hygromycin
Growth in bacteria
  Bacterial resistance: Ampicillin, 100 μg/mL
  Growth temperature: 37°C
  Growth strain: DH5alpha
  Copy number: High Copy
Gene/Insert
  Gene/Insert name: SARS-CoV-2 leader protein
  Species: Severe acute respiratory syndrome coronavirus 2
  Insert size (bp): 533
  Mutation: wt
  Entrez Gene: ORF1ab (a.k.a. GU280_gp01)
  Promoter: CMV
  Tag / fusion protein: Cleavable TEV;3xFlag (C terminal on backbone)
  Cloning method: Unknown
Resource information
  A portion of this plasmid was derived from a plasmid made by: GinkgoBioworks
Depositor comments: NCBI reference sequence: YP_009725297.1
How to cite: pGBW-m4134148 was a gift from Ginkgo Bioworks & Benjie Chen (Addgene plasmid # 152051 ; http://n2t.net/addgene:152051 ; RRID:Addgene_152051)
